Addgene plasmid #125659: pCMV-ABEmax(TadA E59A, TadA*R47W)
Purpose: pCMV-ABEmax(TadA E59A, TadA*R47W) in mammalian cells
Depositing lab: David Liu. Depositing organization: Broad Institute. Publication: Analysis and minimization of cellular RNA editing by DNA adenine base editors. Rees HA, Wilson C, Doman JL, Liu DR. Sci Adv. 2019 May 8;5(5):eaax5717. doi: 10.1126/sciadv.aax5717. eCollection 2019 May. PubMed 31086823.
Backbone
  Vector backbone: CMV
  Vector type: Mammalian Expression
Growth in bacteria
  Bacterial resistance: Ampicillin, 100 μg/mL
  Growth temperature: 37°C
  Growth strain: DH5alpha
  Copy number: Unknown
Gene/Insert
  Gene/Insert name: ABEmax(TadA E59A TadA* R47W)
  Species: H. sapiens (human)
Terms and licenses: Academic/Nonprofit Terms; Industry Terms: Not Available to Industry
How to cite: pCMV-ABEmax(TadA E59A, TadA*R47W) was a gift from David Liu (Addgene plasmid # 125659 ; http://n2t.net/addgene:125659 ; RRID:Addgene_125659)
