[The description below was written by a language model from this plasmid's Addgene catalogue record and pLannotate feature annotations shown in this document.]
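Description:
pCMV-ABEmax(TadA E59A, TadA*R47W) is an 8.8 kb mammalian expression plasmid encoding a variant of the ABEmax adenine base editor. It is propagated in E. coli through a high-copy ColE1/pUC-type origin and selected with ampicillin via the β-lactamase gene. The backbone also retains small remnants of common cloning vectors (lac promoter/operator and CAP site, fragments of lacI, an MCS, an SV40 promoter and the pBR322 bom region). None of these appears to contribute to the payload, and no mammalian selection marker is annotated.

The expression cassette is driven by the human cytomegalovirus immediate early enhancer and promoter and terminated by the bovine growth hormone polyadenylation signal. A T7 promoter lies just upstream of the coding region and could support in vitro transcription. The open reading frame follows the ABE architecture: two tandem copies of the E. coli tRNA adenosine deaminase TadA, followed by Streptococcus pyogenes Cas9. The annotation detects the D10A mutation in the N-terminal part of Cas9, which is consistent with the nickase form used in base editors, although the table labels this segment as dCas9. According to the construct name, the first (wild-type) TadA carries E59A and the second, evolved TadA* carries R47W. The individual substitutions, linkers and any nuclear localisation signals are not annotated in the feature table. The catalogue lists the insert species as human, but the annotated coding parts are bacterial in origin.

The associated publication concerns the analysis and minimisation of cellular RNA editing by DNA adenine base editors, so this plasmid is evidently one of the deaminase mutants tested for that purpose. It encodes no guide RNA, which would have to be supplied separately to direct A•T-to-G•C editing in transfected mammalian cells.
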