Features (pLannotate 1.2.2; 18 found; start..end, strand, type, name):
     74..453     +  enhancer       CMV enhancer: human cytomegalovirus immediate early enhancer
    454..657     +  promoter       CMV promoter: human cytomegalovirus (CMV) immediate early promoter
    699..717     +  promoter       T7 promoter: promoter for bacteriophage T7 RNA polymerase
    788..1264    +  CDS            tadA: TADA_ECOLI - Also known as yfhC. Experimental evidence at protein level: Swiss-Prot protein existence level 1. Catalyzes the deamination of adenosine to inosine at the wobble position 34 of tRNA(Arg2). Essential for cell viability. From Escherichia coli (strain K12).
   1385..1876    +  CDS            tadA: TADA_ECOLI - Also known as yfhC. Experimental evidence at protein level: Swiss-Prot protein existence level 1. Catalyzes the deamination of adenosine to inosine at the wobble position 34 of tRNA(Arg2). Essential for cell viability. From Escherichia coli (strain K12).
   1976..3577    +  CDS            dCas9(N): N-terminal portion of catalytically inactive Streptococcus pyogenes dCas9 carrying the D10A mutation (Zetsche et al., 2015)
   3578..6072    +  CDS            Cas9(C) (fragment): C-terminal portion of Streptococcus pyogenes Cas9 (Zetsche et al., 2015)
   6194..6418    +  polyA_signal   bGH poly(A) signal: bovine growth hormone polyadenylation signal
   6422..6443    +  promoter       SV40 promoter (fragment): SV40 enhancer and early promoter
   6448..6464    +  misc_feature   MCS (fragment): pBluescript multiple cloning site
   6513..6529    -  protein_bind   lac operator: The lac repressor binds to the lac operator to inhibit transcription in E. coli. This inhibition can be relieved by adding lactose or isopropyl-β-D-thiogalactopyranoside (IPTG). lac repressor encoded by lacI
   6537..6567    -  promoter       lac promoter: promoter for the E. coli lac operon
   6582..6603    -  protein_bind   CAP binding site: CAP binding activates transcription in the presence of cAMP. E. coli catabolite activator protein
   6616..6708    -  CDS            lacI (fragment): lac repressor; lacI; The lac repressor binds to the lac operator to inhibit transcription in E. coli. This inhibition can be relieved by adding lactose or isopropyl-β-D-thiogalactopyranoside (IPTG).
   6891..7479    -  rep_origin     ori: high-copy-number ColE1/pMB1/pBR322/pUC origin of replication
   7650..8510    -  CDS            AmpR: β-lactamase; bla; confers resistance to ampicillin, carbenicillin, and related antibiotics
   8511..8615    -  promoter       AmpR promoter: bla
   8686..8730    -  misc_feature   bom (fragment): basis of mobility region from pBR322
>Addgene plasmid #125659 | pCMV-ABEmax(TadA E59A, TadA*R47W) | addgene full sequence | sequence record 244342 | Addgene NGS Result
AATTGCATGAAGAATCTGCTTAGGGTTAGGCGTTTTGCGCTGCTTCGCGATGTACGGGCCAGATATACGC
GTTGACATTGATTATTGACTAGTTATTAATAGTAATCAATTACGGGGTCATTAGTTCATAGCCCATATAT
GGAGTTCCGCGTTACATAACTTACGGTAAATGGCCCGCCTGGCTGACCGCCCAACGACCCCCGCCCATTG
ACGTCAATAATGACGTATGTTCCCATAGTAACGCCAATAGGGACTTTCCATTGACGTCAATGGGTGGAGT
ATTTACGGTAAACTGCCCACTTGGCAGTACATCAAGTGTATCATATGCCAAGTACGCCCCCTATTGACGT
CAATGACGGTAAATGGCCCGCCTGGCATTATGCCCAGTACATGACCTTATGGGACTTTCCTACTTGGCAG
TACATCTACGTATTAGTCATCGCTATTACCATGGTGATGCGGTTTTGGCAGTACATCAATGGGCGTGGAT
AGCGGTTTGACTCACGGGGATTTCCAAGTCTCCACCCCATTGACGTCAATGGGAGTTTGTTTTGGCACCA
AAATCAACGGGACTTTCCAAAATGTCGTAACAACTCCGCCCCATTGACGCAAATGGGCGGTAGGCGTGTA
CGGTGGGAGGTCTATATAAGCAGAGCTGGTTTAGTGAACCGTCAGATCCGCTAGAGATCCGCGGCCGCTA
ATACGACTCACTATAGGGAGAGCCGCCACCATGAAACGGACAGCCGACGGAAGCGAGTTCGAGTCACCAA
AGAAGAAGCGGAAAGTCTCTGAAGTCGAGTTTAGCCACGAGTATTGGATGAGGCACGCACTGACCCTGGC
AAAGCGAGCATGGGATGAAAGAGAAGTCCCCGTGGGCGCCGTGCTGGTGCACAACAATAGAGTGATCGGA
GAGGGATGGAACAGGCCAATCGGCCGCCACGACCCTACCGCACACGCAGCGATCATGGCACTGAGGCAGG
GAGGCCTGGTCATGCAGAATTACCGCCTGATCGATGCCACCCTGTATGTGACACTGGAGCCATGCGTGAT
GTGCGCAGGAGCAATGATCCACAGCAGGATCGGAAGAGTGGTGTTCGGAGCACGGGACGCCAAGACCGGC
GCAGCAGGCTCCCTGATGGATGTGCTGCACCACCCCGGCATGAACCACCGGGTGGAGATCACAGAGGGAA
TCCTGGCAGACGAGTGCGCCGCCCTGCTGAGCGATTTCTTTAGAATGCGGAGACAGGAGATCAAGGCCCA
GAAGAAGGCACAGAGCTCCACCGACTCTGGAGGATCTAGCGGAGGATCCTCTGGAAGCGAGACACCAGGC
ACAAGCGAGTCCGCCACACCAGAGAGCTCCGGCGGCTCCTCCGGAGGATCCTCTGAGGTGGAGTTTTCCC
ACGAGTACTGGATGAGACATGCCCTGACCCTGGCCAAGAGGGCACGCGATGAGAGGGAGGTGCCTGTGGG
AGCCGTGCTGGTGCTGAACAATAGAGTGATCGGCGAGGGCTGGAACTGGGCCATCGGCCTGCACGACCCA
ACAGCCCATGCCGAAATTATGGCCCTGAGACAGGGCGGCCTGGTCATGCAGAACTACAGACTGATTGACG
CCACCCTGTACGTGACATTCGAGCCTTGCGTGATGTGCGCCGGCGCCATGATCCACTCTAGGATCGGCCG
CGTGGTGTTTGGCGTGAGGAACGCAAAAACCGGCGCCGCAGGCTCCCTGATGGACGTGCTGCACTACCCC
GGCATGAATCACCGCGTCGAAATTACCGAGGGAATCCTGGCAGATGAATGTGCCGCCCTGCTGTGCTATT
TCTTTCGGATGCCTAGACAGGTGTTCAATGCTCAGAAGAAGGCCCAGAGCTCCACCGACTCCGGAGGATC
TAGCGGAGGCTCCTCTGGCTCTGAGACACCTGGCACAAGCGAGAGCGCAACACCTGAAAGCAGCGGGGGC
AGCAGCGGGGGGTCAGACAAGAAGTACAGCATCGGCCTGGCCATCGGCACCAACTCTGTGGGCTGGGCCG
TGATCACCGACGAGTACAAGGTGCCCAGCAAGAAATTCAAGGTGCTGGGCAACACCGACCGGCACAGCAT
CAAGAAGAACCTGATCGGAGCCCTGCTGTTCGACAGCGGCGAAACAGCCGAGGCCACCCGGCTGAAGAGA
ACCGCCAGAAGAAGATACACCAGACGGAAGAACCGGATCTGCTATCTGCAAGAGATCTTCAGCAACGAGA
TGGCCAAGGTGGACGACAGCTTCTTCCACAGACTGGAAGAGTCCTTCCTGGTGGAAGAGGATAAGAAGCA
CGAGCGGCACCCCATCTTCGGCAACATCGTGGACGAGGTGGCCTACCACGAGAAGTACCCCACCATCTAC
CACCTGAGAAAGAAACTGGTGGACAGCACCGACAAGGCCGACCTGCGGCTGATCTATCTGGCCCTGGCCC
ACATGATCAAGTTCCGGGGCCACTTCCTGATCGAGGGCGACCTGAACCCCGACAACAGCGACGTGGACAA
GCTGTTCATCCAGCTGGTGCAGACCTACAACCAGCTGTTCGAGGAAAACCCCATCAACGCCAGCGGCGTG
GACGCCAAGGCCATCCTGTCTGCCAGACTGAGCAAGAGCAGACGGCTGGAAAATCTGATCGCCCAGCTGC
CCGGCGAGAAGAAGAATGGCCTGTTCGGAAACCTGATTGCCCTGAGCCTGGGCCTGACCCCCAACTTCAA
GAGCAACTTCGACCTGGCCGAGGATGCCAAACTGCAGCTGAGCAAGGACACCTACGACGACGACCTGGAC
AACCTGCTGGCCCAGATCGGCGACCAGTACGCCGACCTGTTTCTGGCCGCCAAGAACCTGTCCGACGCCA
TCCTGCTGAGCGACATCCTGAGAGTGAACACCGAGATCACCAAGGCCCCCCTGAGCGCCTCTATGATCAA
GAGATACGACGAGCACCACCAGGACCTGACCCTGCTGAAAGCTCTCGTGCGGCAGCAGCTGCCTGAGAAG
TACAAAGAGATTTTCTTCGACCAGAGCAAGAACGGCTACGCCGGCTACATTGACGGCGGAGCCAGCCAGG
AAGAGTTCTACAAGTTCATCAAGCCCATCCTGGAAAAGATGGACGGCACCGAGGAACTGCTCGTGAAGCT
GAACAGAGAGGACCTGCTGCGGAAGCAGCGGACCTTCGACAACGGCAGCATCCCCCACCAGATCCACCTG
GGAGAGCTGCACGCCATTCTGCGGCGGCAGGAAGATTTTTACCCATTCCTGAAGGACAACCGGGAAAAGA
TCGAGAAGATCCTGACCTTCCGCATCCCCTACTACGTGGGCCCTCTGGCCAGGGGAAACAGCAGATTCGC
CTGGATGACCAGAAAGAGCGAGGAAACCATCACCCCCTGGAACTTCGAGGAAGTGGTGGACAAGGGCGCT
TCCGCCCAGAGCTTCATCGAGCGGATGACCAACTTCGATAAGAACCTGCCCAACGAGAAGGTGCTGCCCA
AGCACAGCCTGCTGTACGAGTACTTCACCGTGTATAACGAGCTGACCAAAGTGAAATACGTGACCGAGGG
AATGAGAAAGCCCGCCTTCCTGAGCGGCGAGCAGAAAAAGGCCATCGTGGACCTGCTGTTCAAGACCAAC
CGGAAAGTGACCGTGAAGCAGCTGAAAGAGGACTACTTCAAGAAAATCGAGTGCTTCGACTCCGTGGAAA
TCTCCGGCGTGGAAGATCGGTTCAACGCCTCCCTGGGCACATACCACGATCTGCTGAAAATTATCAAGGA
CAAGGACTTCCTGGACAATGAGGAAAACGAGGACATTCTGGAAGATATCGTGCTGACCCTGACACTGTTT
GAGGACAGAGAGATGATCGAGGAACGGCTGAAAACCTATGCCCACCTGTTCGACGACAAAGTGATGAAGC
AGCTGAAGCGGCGGAGATACACCGGCTGGGGCAGGCTGAGCCGGAAGCTGATCAACGGCATCCGGGACAA
GCAGTCCGGCAAGACAATCCTGGATTTCCTGAAGTCCGACGGCTTCGCCAACAGAAACTTCATGCAGCTG
ATCCACGACGACAGCCTGACCTTTAAAGAGGACATCCAGAAAGCCCAGGTGTCCGGCCAGGGCGATAGCC
TGCACGAGCACATTGCCAATCTGGCCGGCAGCCCCGCCATTAAGAAGGGCATCCTGCAGACAGTGAAGGT
GGTGGACGAGCTCGTGAAAGTGATGGGCCGGCACAAGCCCGAGAACATCGTGATCGAAATGGCCAGAGAG
AACCAGACCACCCAGAAGGGACAGAAGAACAGCCGCGAGAGAATGAAGCGGATCGAAGAGGGCATCAAAG
AGCTGGGCAGCCAGATCCTGAAAGAACACCCCGTGGAAAACACCCAGCTGCAGAACGAGAAGCTGTACCT
GTACTACCTGCAGAATGGGCGGGATATGTACGTGGACCAGGAACTGGACATCAACCGGCTGTCCGACTAC
GATGTGGACCATATCGTGCCTCAGAGCTTTCTGAAGGACGACTCCATCGACAACAAGGTGCTGACCAGAA
GCGACAAGAACCGGGGCAAGAGCGACAACGTGCCCTCCGAAGAGGTCGTGAAGAAGATGAAGAACTACTG
GCGGCAGCTGCTGAACGCCAAGCTGATTACCCAGAGAAAGTTCGACAATCTGACCAAGGCCGAGAGAGGC
GGCCTGAGCGAACTGGATAAGGCCGGCTTCATCAAGAGACAGCTGGTGGAAACCCGGCAGATCACAAAGC
ACGTGGCACAGATCCTGGACTCCCGGATGAACACTAAGTACGACGAGAATGACAAGCTGATCCGGGAAGT
GAAAGTGATCACCCTGAAGTCCAAGCTGGTGTCCGATTTCCGGAAGGATTTCCAGTTTTACAAAGTGCGC
GAGATCAACAACTACCACCACGCCCACGACGCCTACCTGAACGCCGTCGTGGGAACCGCCCTGATCAAAA
AGTACCCTAAGCTGGAAAGCGAGTTCGTGTACGGCGACTACAAGGTGTACGACGTGCGGAAGATGATCGC
CAAGAGCGAGCAGGAAATCGGCAAGGCTACCGCCAAGTACTTCTTCTACAGCAACATCATGAACTTTTTC
AAGACCGAGATTACCCTGGCCAACGGCGAGATCCGGAAGCGGCCTCTGATCGAGACAAACGGCGAAACCG
GGGAGATCGTGTGGGATAAGGGCCGGGATTTTGCCACCGTGCGGAAAGTGCTGAGCATGCCCCAAGTGAA
TATCGTGAAAAAGACCGAGGTGCAGACAGGCGGCTTCAGCAAAGAGTCTATCCTGCCCAAGAGGAACAGC
GATAAGCTGATCGCCAGAAAGAAGGACTGGGACCCTAAGAAGTACGGCGGCTTCGACAGCCCCACCGTGG
CCTATTCTGTGCTGGTGGTGGCCAAAGTGGAAAAGGGCAAGTCCAAGAAACTGAAGAGTGTGAAAGAGCT
GCTGGGGATCACCATCATGGAAAGAAGCAGCTTCGAGAAGAATCCCATCGACTTTCTGGAAGCCAAGGGC
TACAAAGAAGTGAAAAAGGACCTGATCATCAAGCTGCCTAAGTACTCCCTGTTCGAGCTGGAAAACGGCC
GGAAGAGAATGCTGGCCTCTGCCGGCGAACTGCAGAAGGGAAACGAACTGGCCCTGCCCTCCAAATATGT
GAACTTCCTGTACCTGGCCAGCCACTATGAGAAGCTGAAGGGCTCCCCCGAGGATAATGAGCAGAAACAG
CTGTTTGTGGAACAGCACAAGCACTACCTGGACGAGATCATCGAGCAGATCAGCGAGTTCTCCAAGAGAG
TGATCCTGGCCGACGCTAATCTGGACAAAGTGCTGTCCGCCTACAACAAGCACCGGGATAAGCCCATCAG
AGAGCAGGCCGAGAATATCATCCACCTGTTTACCCTGACCAATCTGGGAGCCCCTGCCGCCTTCAAGTAC
TTTGACACCACCATCGACCGGAAGAGGTACACCAGCACCAAAGAGGTGCTGGACGCCACCCTGATCCACC
AGAGCATCACCGGCCTGTACGAGACACGGATCGACCTGTCTCAGCTGGGAGGTGACTCTGGCGGCTCAAA
AAGAACCGCCGACGGCAGCGAATTCGAGCCCAAGAAGAAGAGGAAAGTCTAACCGGTCATCATCACCATC
ACCATTGAGTTTAAACCCGCTGATCAGCCTCGACTGTGCCTTCTAGTTGCCAGCCATCTGTTGTTTGCCC
CTCCCCCGTGCCTTCCTTGACCCTGGAAGGTGCCACTCCCACTGTCCTTTCCTAATAAAATGAGGAAATT
GCATCGCATTGTCTGAGTAGGTGTCATTCTATTCTGGGGGGTGGGGTGGGGCAGGACAGCAAGGGGGAGG
ATTGGGAAGACAATAGCAGGCATGCTGGGGATGCGGTGGGCTCTATGGCTTCTGAGGCGGAAAGAACCAG
CTGGGGCTCGATACCGTCGACCTCTAGCTAGAGCTTGGCGTAATCATGGTCATAGCTGTTTCCTGTGTGA
AATTGTTATCCGCTCACAATTCCACACAACATACGAGCCGGAAGCATAAAGTGTAAAGCCTAGGGTGCCT
AATGAGTGAGCTAACTCACATTAATTGCGTTGCGCTCACTGCCCGCTTTCCAGTCGGGAAACCTGTCGTG
CCAGCTGCATTAATGAATCGGCCAACGCGCGGGGAGAGGCGGTTTGCGTATTGGGCGCTCTTCCGCTTCC
TCGCTCACTGACTCGCTGCGCTCGGTCGTTCGGCTGCGGCGAGCGGTATCAGCTCACTCAAAGGCGGTAA
TACGGTTATCCACAGAATCAGGGGATAACGCAGGAAAGAACATGTGAGCAAAAGGCCAGCAAAAGGCCAG
GAACCGTAAAAAGGCCGCGTTGCTGGCGTTTTTCCATAGGCTCCGCCCCCCTGACGAGCATCACAAAAAT
CGACGCTCAAGTCAGAGGTGGCGAAACCCGACAGGACTATAAAGATACCAGGCGTTTCCCCCTGGAAGCT
CCCTCGTGCGCTCTCCTGTTCCGACCCTGCCGCTTACCGGATACCTGTCCGCCTTTCTCCCTTCGGGAAG
CGTGGCGCTTTCTCATAGCTCACGCTGTAGGTATCTCAGTTCGGTGTAGGTCGTTCGCTCCAAGCTGGGC
TGTGTGCACGAACCCCCCGTTCAGCCCGACCGCTGCGCCTTATCCGGTAACTATCGTCTTGAGTCCAACC
CGGTAAGACACGACTTATCGCCACTGGCAGCAGCCACTGGTAACAGGATTAGCAGAGCGAGGTATGTAGG
CGGTGCTACAGAGTTCTTGAAGTGGTGGCCTAACTACGGCTACACTAGAAGAACAGTATTTGGTATCTGC
GCTCTGCTGAAGCCAGTTACCTTCGGAAAAAGAGTTGGTAGCTCTTGATCCGGCAAACAAACCACCGCTG
GTAGCGGTGGTTTTTTTGTTTGCAAGCAGCAGATTACGCGCAGAAAAAAAGGATCTCAAGAAGATCCTTT
GATCTTTTCTACGGGGTCTGACACTCAGTGGAACGAAAACTCACGTTAAGGGATTTTGGTCATGAGATTA
TCAAAAAGGATCTTCACCTAGATCCTTTTAAATTAAAAATGAAGTTTTAAATCAATCTAAAGTATATATG
AGTAAACTTGGTCTGACAGTTACCAATGCTTAATCAGTGAGGCACCTATCTCAGCGATCTGTCTATTTCG
TTCATCCATAGTTGCCTGACTCCCCGTCGTGTAGATAACTACGATACGGGAGGGCTTACCATCTGGCCCC
AGTGCTGCAATGATACCGCGAGACCCACGCTCACCGGCTCCAGATTTATCAGCAATAAACCAGCCAGCCG
GAAGGGCCGAGCGCAGAAGTGGTCCTGCAACTTTATCCGCCTCCATCCAGTCTATTAATTGTTGCCGGGA
AGCTAGAGTAAGTAGTTCGCCAGTTAATAGTTTGCGCAACGTTGTTGCCATTGCTACAGGCATCGTGGTG
TCACGCTCGTCGTTTGGTATGGCTTCATTCAGCTCCGGTTCCCAACGATCAAGGCGAGTTACATGATCCC
CCATGTTGTGCAAAAAAGCGGTTAGCTCCTTCGGTCCTCCGATCGTTGTCAGAAGTAAGTTGGCCGCAGT
GTTATCACTCATGGTTATGGCAGCACTGCATAATTCTCTTACTGTCATGCCATCCGTAAGATGCTTTTCT
GTGACTGGTGAGTACTCAACCAAGTCATTCTGAGAATAGTGTATGCGGCGACCGAGTTGCTCTTGCCCGG
CGTCAATACGGGATAATACCGCGCCACATAGCAGAACTTTAAAAGTGCTCATCATTGGAAAACGTTCTTC
GGGGCGAAAACTCTCAAGGATCTTACCGCTGTTGAGATCCAGTTCGATGTAACCCACTCGTGCACCCAAC
TGATCTTCAGCATCTTTTACTTTCACCAGCGTTTCTGGGTGAGCAAAAACAGGAAGGCAAAATGCCGCAA
AAAAGGGAATAAGGGCGACACGGAAATGTTGAATACTCATACTCTTCCTTTTTCAATATTATTGAAGCAT
TTATCAGGGTTATTGTCTCATGAGCGGATACATATTTGAATGTATTTAGAAAAATAAACAAATAGGGGTT
CCGCGCACATTTCCCCGAAAAGTGCCACCTGACGTCGACGGATCGGGAGATCGATCTCCCGATCCCCTAG
GGTCGACTCTCAGTACAATCTGCTCTGATGCCGCATAGTTAAGCCAGTATCTGCTCCCTGCTTGTGTGTT
GGAGGTCGCTGAGTAGTGCGCGAGCAAAATTTAAGCTACAACAAGGCAAGGCTTGACCGAC
